Addgene plasmid #207524: pMCRi
Purpose: Plasmid for CRISPRi; oriV(pRO1600/ColE1), xylS (cured of BsaI-sites), Pm→ Sp dCas9, PEM7 →sgRNA; SmR/SpR
Depositing lab: Pablo Ivan Nikel. Depositing organization: Danmarks Tekniske Universitet. Publication: The pAblo.pCasso self-curing vector toolset for unconstrained cytidine and adenine base-editing in Gram-negative bacteria. Kozaeva E, Nielsen ZS, Nieto-Dominguez M, Nikel PI. Nucleic Acids Res. 2024 Jan 5:gkad1236. doi: 10.1093/nar/gkad1236. PubMed 38180826.
Backbone
  Vector backbone: pSEVA448
  Vector type: Pseudomonas vector
Growth in bacteria
  Bacterial resistance: Streptomycin, 50 μg/mL
  Growth temperature: 37°C
  Growth strain: DH5alpha
  Copy number: High Copy
Gene/Insert
  Gene/Insert name: xylS (cured of BsaI-sites), Pm→ Sp dCas9, PEM7 →sgRNA; SmR/SpR
Terms and licenses: Academic/Nonprofit Terms; Industry Terms: Not Available to Industry
How to cite: pMCRi was a gift from Pablo Ivan Nikel (Addgene plasmid # 207524 ; http://n2t.net/addgene:207524 ; RRID:Addgene_207524)
