[The description below was written by a language model from this plasmid's Addgene catalogue record and pLannotate feature annotations shown in this document.]
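Description:
pMCRi is a broad-host-range CRISPR interference plasmid built on the pSEVA448 backbone and catalogued as a Pseudomonas vector, intended for programmable gene repression in Gram-negative bacteria. It carries a hybrid replication module. The pRO1600 oriV and its cognate Rep protein support maintenance in Pseudomonas and related species, while a high-copy ColE1/pUC-type origin allows propagation in E. coli cloning strains. Selection relies on the aadA aminoglycoside adenylyltransferase gene, which confers resistance to streptomycin and spectinomycin. An incP oriT is also present, so the plasmid can be mobilised by conjugation when transfer functions are supplied in trans.

The payload has two expression units. The first uses the XylS/Pm system from the Pseudomonas putida TOL plasmid. XylS, here recoded to remove BsaI sites, is encoded divergently and activates the Pm promoter in response to benzoate-type inducers such as m-toluate. This drives Streptococcus pyogenes dCas9, the D10A/H840A nuclease-dead variant that binds DNA without cutting it, and the unit is closed by a lambda t0 terminator. Downstream, the constitutive synthetic EM7 promoter transcribes a single guide RNA containing the S. pyogenes scaffold. The removal of BsaI sites from xylS suggests that spacers are inserted by BsaI-based Golden Gate cloning, although the record does not state this explicitly. Once directed to a promoter or coding region, the dCas9–sgRNA complex blocks transcription, giving inducible knockdown.

The automated annotation also reports short fragments resembling CmR, GmR, lacZα and polylinker sequence. These appear to be partial matches or cloning remnants rather than functional markers.
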