Features (pLannotate 1.2.2; 18 found; start..end, strand, type, name):
    344..1177    -  CDS            pRO1600 Rep: replication protein for the broad-host-range plasmid pRO1600 from Pseudomonas aeruginosa&nbsp
   1191..1542    +  rep_origin     pRO1600 oriV: broad-host-range origin of replication from Pseudomonas aeruginosa plasmid pRO1600; requires the pRO1600 Rep protein for replication (West et al., 1994)
   1615..1701    -  terminator     rrnB T1 terminator: Escherichia coli rrnB; transcription terminator T1 from the E. coli rrnB gene
   1726..2691    -  CDS            XylS: XylS regulator encoded by the Pseudomonas putida TOL plasmid pWWO; xylS; stimulates transcription from the Pm promoter in the presence of aromatic compounds such as m-toluate or benzoate
   2952..3357    +  CDS            CmR (fragment): chloramphenicol acetyltransferase; cat; confers resistance to chloramphenicol
   3319..3579    -  CDS            YPRA_ECOLX (fragment): Protein predicted: Swiss-Prot protein existence level 4. From Escherichia coli.
   3591..3671    +  promoter       Pm promoter: The bacterial Pm promoter is activated by XylS in the presence of benzoate or m-toluate (Marqués et al., 1999).
   3731..7835    +  CDS            dCas9 (fragment): catalytically dead mutant of the Cas9 endonuclease from the Streptococcus pyogenes Type II CRISPR/Cas system RNA-guided DNA-binding protein that lacks endonuclease activity due to the D10A mutation in the RuvC catalytic domain and the H840A mutation in the HNH catalytic domain
   7838..7867    +  misc_feature   MCS (fragment): pUC18/19 multiple cloning site
   7875..7899    +  CDS            lacZα (fragment): LacZα fragment of β-galactosidase; lacZ fragment
   7910..8004    +  terminator     lambda t0 terminator: transcription terminator from phage lambda
   8027..8074    +  promoter       EM7 promoter: synthetic bacterial promoter&nbsp
   8132..8207    +  misc_RNA       gRNA scaffold: guide RNA scaffold for the Streptococcus pyogenes CRISPR/Cas9 system
   8208..8233    +  misc_feature   MCS (fragment): pUC18/19 multiple cloning site
   8395..8451    +  CDS            GmR (fragment): gentamycin acetyltransferase; aacC1; confers resistance to gentamycin
   8458..9249    +  CDS            SmR: aminoglycoside adenylyltransferase (Murphy, 1985); aadA; confers resistance to spectinomycin and streptomycin
   9395..9503    +  oriT           oriT: incP origin of transfer
   9597..290     +  rep_origin     ori (across the origin): high-copy-number ColE1/pMB1/pBR322/pUC origin of replication
>Addgene plasmid #207524 | pMCRi | addgene full sequence | sequence record 409593 | Addgene NGS Result
AGGCGCAGCGGTCGGGCTGAACGGGGGGTTCGTGCACACAGCCCAGCTTGGAGCGAACGACCTACACCGA
ACTGAGATACCTACAGCGTGAGCTATGAGAAAGCGCCACGCTTCCCGAAGGGAGAAAGGCGGACAGGCAT
CCGGTAAGCGGCAGGGTCGGAACAGGAGAGCGCACGAGGGAGCTTCCAGGGGGAAACGCCTGGTATCTTT
ATAGTCCTGTCGGGTTTCGCCACCTCTGACTTGAGCGTCGATTTTTGTGATGCTCGTCAGGGGGGCGGAG
CCTATGGAAAAACGCCAGCAACGCGGCCGTGAAAGGCAGGCCGGTCCGTGGTGGCCACGGCCTCTAGGCC
AGATCCAGCGGCATCTGGGTTAGTCGAGCGCGGGCCGCTTCCCATGTCTCACCAGGGCGAGCCTGTTTCG
CGATCTCAGCATCTGAAATCTTCCCGGCCTTGCGCTTCGCTGGGGCCTTACCCACCGCCTTGGCGGGCTT
CTTCGGTCCAAAACTGAACAACAGATGTGTGACCTTGCGCCCGGTCTTTCGCTGCGCCCACTCCACCTGT
AGCGGGCTGTGCTCGTTGATCTGCGTCACGGCTGGATCAAGCACTCGCAACTTGAAGTCCTTGATCGAGG
GATACCGGCCTTCCAGTTGAAACCACTTTCGCAGCTGGTCAATTTCTATTTCGCGCTGGCCGATGCTGTC
CCATTGCATGAGCAGCTCGTAAAGCCTGATCGCGTGGGTGCTGTCCATCTTGGCCACGTCAGCCAAGGCG
TATTTGGTGAACTGTTTGGTGAGTTCCGTCAGGTACGGCAGCATGTCTTTGGTGAACCTGAGTTCTACAC
GGCCCTCACCCTCCCGGTAGATGATTGTTTGCACCCAGCCGGTAATCATCACACTCGGTCTTTTCCCCTT
GCCATTGGGCTCTTGGGTTAACCGGACTTCCCGCCGTTTCAGGCGCAGGGCCGCTTCTTTGAGCTGGTTG
TAGGAAGATTCGATAGGGACACCCGCCATCGTCGCTATGTCCTCCGCCGTCACTGAATACATCACTTCAT
CGGTGACAGGCTCGCTCCTCTTCACCTGGCTAATACAGGCCAGAACGATCCGCTGTTCCTGAACACTGAG
GCGATACGCGGCCTCGACCAGGGCATTGCTTTTGTAAACCATTGGGGGTGAGGCCACGTTCGACATTCCT
TGTGTATAAGGGGACACTGTATCTGCGTCCCACAATACAACAAATCCGTCCCTTTACAACAACAAATCCG
TCCCTTCTTAACAACAAATCCGTCCCTTAATGGCAACAAATCCGTCCCTTTTTAAACTCTACAGGCCACG
GATTACGTGGCCTGTAGACGTCCTAAAAGGTTTAAAAGGGAAAAGGAAGAAAAGGGTGGAAACGCAAAAA
ACGCACCACTACGTGGCCCCGTTGGGGCCGCATTTGTGCCCCTGAAGGGGCGGGGGAGGCGTCTGGGCAA
TCCCCGTTTTACCAGTCCCCTATCGCCGCCTGAGAGGGCGCAGGAAGCGAGTAATCAGGGTATCGAGGCG
GATTCACCCTTGGCGTCCAACCAGCGGCACCAGCGGCGCCTGAGAGGGGCGCGCCCAGCTGTCTAGGGCG
GCGGATTTGTCCTACTCAGGAGAGCGTTCACCGACAAACAACAGATAAAACGAAAGGCCCAGTCTTTCGA
CTGAGCTTTTCGTTTTATTTGATGCCTTTAATTAAACGTTCGTAATCAAGCCACTTCCTTTTTGCATTGA
CGCAGGGTGTCGGAAGGCAACTCGCCGAACGCGCTCCTATAGTTTTCAGCGAAGCGTCCCAAATGTAAGA
AGCCGTAGTCTAGGGCTATCTCAGTTATACTACGCACATTGGCACTGGGATCGTTCAAGCAGGCGCGGAT
GCTTTCGAGCTTGCGGTTGCGGATGTAGTTCTTCGGCGTGGTGCCGGCGTGCTTCTCGAACAAATTGTAG
AGCGAGCGTGGACTCATCATCGCCAGCTCCGCTAACCGCTCAAGGCTGATATTCCGTTTGAGATTCTCCT
CAATGAATTGAACGACTCGCTCGAAAGACGGGTTACCTTTGCTGAAAATTTCACGGCTGACATTGCTGCC
CAGCATTTCGAGCAGCTTGGAAGCGATGATCCCCGCATAGTGCTCTTGGACCCGAGGCATCGACTTTGTA
TGTTCCGCTTCGTCACAAACTAACCCGAGTAGATTGATAAAGCCATCGAGTTGCTGGAGATTGTGTCGCG
CGGCGAAACGGATACCCTCCCTCGGCTTGTGCCAATTGTTGTCACTGCACGCCCGATCAAGGACCACTGA
GGGCAATTTAACGATAAATTTCTCGCAATCTTCTGAATAGGTCAGGTCGGCTTGGTCATCCGGATTGAGC
AGCAATAGTTCGCCCGGCGCAAAATAGTGCTCCTGGCCATGGCCACGCCACAGGCAATGGCCTTTGAGTA
TTATTTGCAGATGATAACAGGTTTCTAATCCAGGCGAGATTACCCTCACGCTACCGCCGTAGCTGATTCG
ACACAGATCGAGGCATCCGAAGATTCTGTGGTGCAGCCTGCCTGCCGGGCGCCCGCCCTTGGGCAGGCGA
ATAGAGTGCGTACCGACATACTGGTTAACATAATCGGAGACTGCATAGGGCTCGGCGTGGACGAAGATCT
GACTTTTCTCGTTCAATAAGCAAAAATCCATAGTTCACGGTTCTCTTATTTTAATGTGGGCTGCTTGGTG
TGATGTAGAAAGGCGCCAAGTCGATGAAAATGCATCTCGACGTGATGCGTATACGGGTTACCCCCATTGC
CACGTTGCGCCATCCTTTTTGCAATCAGTGACCACTTTTCCAAGCAAAAATAACGCCAAGCAGAACGAAG
ACGTTCTTTTTAAGAAGCGAGAACACCAGAAGTTCGTGCTGTCGGGGCATGGGGCGACGAATTGGCGGAT
AAAGGGGATCTGCTGGATATTACGGCCTTTTTAAAGACCGTAAAGAAAAATAAGCACAAGTTTTATCCGG
CCTTTATTCACATTCTTGCCCGCCTGATGAATGCTCATCCGTAATTACGTATGGCAATGAAAGACGGTGA
GCTGGTGATATGGGATAGTGTTCACCCTTGTTACACCGTTTTCCATGAGCAAACTGAAACGTTTTCATCG
CTCTGGAGTGAATACCACGACGATTTCCGGCAGTTTCTACACATATATTCGCAAGATGTGGCGTGTTACG
GTGAAAACCTGGCCTATTTCCCTAAAGGGTTTATTGAGAATATGTTTTTCGTCTCAGCCAATCCCTGGGT
GAGTTTCACCAGTTTTGATTTAAACGTGGCCAATATGGACAACTTCTTCGCCCCCGTTTTCACCATGCAT
GGGAATTAGCTTGATCTGACCAACGACCGGTAGCGGAGCTATCCAACGGCGGTATACCAGGAAAACACAC
AGCAGGTACATCAGAACAGTACCATGACTGAAGAACAAATAGTTTTTTCCTGATCCATAAAGCAGAACGG
CCTGCTCCATGACAAATCTGGCTCCCCAACTAATGCCCCATGCAGCCAGCATAACCAGCATAAAGTGCAG
TGTCCGGTTTGATAGGGATAAGTCCAGCCTTGCAAGAAGCGGATACAGGAGTGCAAAAAATGGCTATCTC
TAGTAAGGCCTACCCCTTAGGCTTTATGCAACAGAAACAATAATAATGGAGTCATGACCATGCCTAGGCC
GCGGTTAGGAGGAAAAACATATGGATAAGAAATACTCAATAGGCTTAGCTATCGGCACAAATAGCGTCGG
ATGGGCGGTGATCACTGATGAATATAAGGTTCCGTCTAAAAAGTTCAAGGTTCTGGGAAATACAGACCGC
CACAGTATCAAAAAAAATCTTATAGGGGCTCTTTTATTTGACAGTGGAGAGACAGCGGAAGCGACTCGTC
TCAAACGGACAGCTCGTAGAAGGTATACACGTCGGAAGAATCGTATTTGTTATCTACAGGAGATTTTTTC
AAATGAGATGGCGAAAGTAGATGATAGTTTCTTTCATCGACTTGAAGAGTCTTTTTTGGTGGAAGAAGAC
AAGAAGCATGAACGTCATCCTATTTTTGGAAATATAGTAGATGAAGTTGCTTATCATGAGAAATATCCAA
CTATCTATCATCTGCGAAAAAAATTGGTAGATTCTACTGATAAAGCGGATTTGCGCTTAATCTATTTGGC
CTTAGCGCATATGATTAAGTTTCGTGGTCATTTTTTGATTGAGGGAGATTTAAATCCTGATAATAGTGAT
GTGGACAAACTATTTATCCAGTTGGTACAAACCTACAATCAATTATTTGAAGAAAACCCTATTAACGCAA
GTGGAGTAGATGCTAAAGCGATTCTTTCTGCACGATTGAGTAAATCAAGACGATTAGAAAATCTCATTGC
TCAGCTCCCCGGTGAGAAGAAAAATGGCTTATTTGGGAATCTCATTGCTTTGTCATTGGGTTTGACCCCT
AATTTTAAATCAAATTTTGATTTGGCAGAAGATGCTAAATTACAGCTTTCAAAAGATACTTACGATGATG
ATTTAGATAATTTATTGGCGCAAATTGGAGATCAATATGCTGATTTGTTTTTGGCAGCTAAGAATTTATC
AGATGCTATTTTACTTTCAGATATCCTAAGAGTAAATACTGAAATAACTAAGGCTCCCCTATCAGCTTCA
ATGATTAAACGCTACGATGAACATCATCAAGACTTGACTCTTTTAAAAGCTTTAGTTCGACAACAACTTC
CAGAAAAGTATAAAGAAATCTTTTTTGATCAATCAAAAAACGGATATGCAGGTTATATTGATGGGGGAGC
TAGCCAAGAAGAATTTTATAAATTTATCAAACCAATTTTAGAAAAAATGGATGGTACTGAGGAATTATTG
GTGAAACTAAATCGTGAAGATTTGCTGCGCAAGCAACGGACCTTTGACAACGGCTCTATTCCCCATCAAA
TTCACTTGGGTGAGCTGCATGCTATTTTGAGAAGACAAGAAGACTTTTATCCATTTTTAAAAGACAATCG
TGAGAAGATTGAAAAAATCTTGACTTTTCGAATTCCTTATTATGTTGGTCCATTGGCGCGTGGCAATAGT
CGTTTTGCATGGATGACTCGGAAGTCTGAAGAAACAATTACCCCATGGAATTTTGAAGAAGTTGTCGATA
AAGGTGCTTCAGCTCAATCATTTATTGAACGCATGACAAACTTTGATAAAAATCTTCCAAATGAAAAAGT
ACTACCAAAACATAGTTTGCTTTATGAGTATTTTACGGTTTATAACGAATTGACAAAGGTCAAATATGTT
ACTGAAGGAATGCGAAAACCAGCATTTCTTTCAGGTGAACAGAAGAAAGCCATTGTTGATTTACTCTTCA
AAACAAATCGAAAAGTAACCGTTAAGCAATTAAAAGAAGATTATTTCAAAAAAATAGAATGTTTTGATAG
TGTTGAAATTTCAGGAGTTGAAGATAGATTTAATGCTTCATTAGGTACCTACCATGATTTGCTAAAAATT
ATTAAAGATAAAGATTTTTTGGATAATGAAGAAAATGAAGATATCTTAGAGGATATTGTTTTAACATTGA
CCTTATTTGAAGATAGGGAGATGATTGAGGAAAGACTTAAAACATATGCTCACCTCTTTGATGATAAGGT
GATGAAACAGCTTAAACGTCGCCGTTATACTGGTTGGGGACGTTTGTCTCGAAAATTGATTAATGGTATT
AGGGATAAGCAATCTGGCAAAACAATATTAGATTTTTTGAAATCAGATGGTTTTGCCAATCGCAATTTTA
TGCAGCTGATCCATGATGATAGTTTGACATTTAAAGAAGACATTCAAAAAGCACAAGTGTCTGGACAAGG
CGATAGTTTACATGAACATATTGCAAATTTAGCTGGTAGCCCTGCTATTAAAAAAGGTATTTTACAGACT
GTAAAAGTTGTTGATGAATTGGTCAAAGTAATGGGGCGGCATAAGCCAGAAAATATCGTTATTGAAATGG
CACGTGAAAATCAGACAACTCAAAAGGGCCAGAAAAATTCGCGAGAGCGTATGAAACGAATCGAAGAAGG
TATCAAAGAATTAGGAAGTCAGATTCTTAAAGAGCATCCTGTTGAAAATACTCAATTGCAAAATGAAAAG
CTCTATCTCTATTATCTCCAAAATGGAAGAGACATGTATGTGGACCAAGAATTAGATATTAATCGTTTAA
GTGATTATGATGTCGATGCCATTGTTCCACAAAGTTTCCTTAAAGACGATTCAATAGACAATAAGGTCTT
AACGCGTTCTGATAAAAATCGTGGTAAATCGGATAACGTTCCAAGTGAAGAAGTAGTCAAAAAGATGAAA
AACTATTGGAGACAACTTCTAAACGCCAAGTTAATCACTCAACGTAAGTTTGATAATTTAACGAAAGCTG
AACGTGGAGGTTTGAGTGAACTTGATAAAGCTGGTTTTATCAAACGCCAATTGGTTGAAACTCGCCAAAT
CACTAAGCATGTGGCACAAATTTTGGATAGTCGCATGAATACTAAATACGATGAAAATGATAAACTTATT
CGAGAGGTTAAAGTGATTACCTTAAAATCTAAATTAGTTTCTGACTTCCGAAAAGATTTCCAATTCTATA
AAGTACGTGAGATTAACAATTACCATCATGCCCATGATGCGTATCTAAATGCCGTCGTTGGAACTGCTTT
GATTAAGAAATATCCAAAACTTGAATCGGAGTTTGTCTATGGTGATTATAAAGTTTATGATGTTCGTAAA
ATGATTGCTAAGTCTGAGCAAGAAATAGGCAAAGCAACCGCAAAATATTTCTTTTACTCTAATATCATGA
ACTTCTTCAAAACAGAAATTACACTTGCAAATGGAGAGATTCGCAAACGCCCTCTAATCGAAACTAATGG
GGAAACTGGAGAAATTGTCTGGGATAAAGGGCGAGATTTTGCCACAGTGCGCAAAGTATTGTCCATGCCC
CAAGTCAATATTGTCAAGAAAACAGAAGTACAGACAGGCGGATTCTCCAAGGAGTCAATTTTACCAAAAA
GAAATTCGGACAAGCTTATTGCTCGTAAAAAAGACTGGGATCCAAAAAAATATGGTGGTTTTGATAGTCC
AACGGTAGCTTATTCAGTCCTAGTGGTTGCTAAGGTGGAAAAAGGGAAATCGAAGAAGTTAAAATCCGTT
AAAGAGTTACTAGGGATCACAATTATGGAAAGAAGTTCCTTTGAAAAAAATCCGATTGACTTTTTAGAAG
CTAAAGGATATAAGGAAGTTAAAAAAGACTTAATCATTAAACTACCTAAATATAGTCTTTTTGAGTTAGA
AAACGGTCGTAAACGGATGCTGGCTAGTGCCGGAGAATTACAAAAAGGAAATGAGCTGGCTCTGCCAAGC
AAATATGTGAATTTTTTATATTTAGCTAGTCATTATGAAAAGTTGAAGGGTAGTCCAGAAGATAACGAAC
AAAAACAATTGTTTGTGGAGCAGCATAAGCATTATTTAGATGAGATTATTGAGCAAATCAGTGAATTTTC
TAAGCGTGTTATTTTAGCAGATGCCAATTTAGATAAAGTTCTTAGTGCATATAACAAACATAGAGACAAA
CCAATACGTGAACAAGCAGAAAATATTATTCATTTATTTACGTTGACGAATCTTGGAGCTCCCGCTGCTT
TTAAATATTTTGATACAACAATTGATCGTAAACGATATACGTCTACAAAAGAAGTTTTAGATGCCACTCT
TATCCATCAATCCATCACTGGTCTTTATGAAACACGCATTGATTTGAGTCAGCTAGGAGGTGACTAATCT
AGAGTCGACCTGCAGGCATGCAAGCTTGCGGCCGCGTCGTGACTGGGAAAACCCTGGCGACTAGTCTTGG
ACTCCTGTTGATAGATCCAGTAATGACCTCAGAACTCCATCTGGATTTGTTCAGAACGCTCGGTTGCCGC
CGGGCGTTTTTTATTGGTGAGAATCCAGGGGTCCCTTTAATTAATTGTTGACAATTAATCATCGGCATAG
TATATCGGCATAGTATAATACGACAAGGTGAGGAACTAAACCCCTAGGCCGCGGCCGCGCGGAGACCCGA
GACTGGTCTCAGTTTTAGAGCTAGAAATAGCAAGTTAAAATAAGGCTAGTCCGTTATCAACTTGAAAAAG
TGGCACCGAGTCGGTGCAATTCGAGCTCGGTACCCGGGGATCCCAATAATTACGATTTACGTATTTAAAT
GAACCTTGACCGAACGCAGCGGTGGTAACGGCGCAGTGGCGGTTTTCATGGCTTGTTATGACTGTTTTTT
TGGGGTACAGTCTATGCCTCGGGCATCCAAGCAGCAAGCGCGTTACGCCGTGGGTCGATGTTTGATGTTA
TGGAGCAGCAACGATGTTACGCAGCAGGGCAGTCGCCCTAAAACAAAGTTAAACATCATGAGGGAAGCGG
TGATCGCCGAAGTATCGACTCAACTATCAGAGGTAGTTGGCGTCATCGAGCGCCATCTCGAACCGACGTT
GCTGGCCGTACATTTGTACGGCTCCGCAGTGGATGGCGGCCTGAAGCCACACAGTGATATTGATTTGCTG
GTTACGGTGACCGTAAGGCTTGATGAAACAACGCGGCGAGCTTTGATCAACGACCTTTTGGAAACTTCGG
CTTCCCCTGGAGAGAGCGAGATTCTCCGCGCTGTAGAAGTCACCATTGTTGTGCACGACGACATCATTCC
GTGGCGTTATCCAGCTAAGCGCGAACTGCAATTTGGAGAATGGCAGCGCAATGACATTCTTGCAGGTATC
TTCGAGCCAGCCACGATCGACATTGATCTGGCTATCTTGCTGACAAAAGCAAGAGAACATAGCGTTGCCT
TGGTAGGTCCAGCGGCGGAGGAACTCTTTGATCCGGTTCCTGAACAGGATCTATTTGAGGCGCTAAATGA
AACCTTAACGCTATGGAACTCGCCGCCCGACTGGGCTGGCGATGAGCGAAATGTAGTGCTTACGTTGTCC
CGCATTTGGTACAGCGCAGTAACCGGCAAAATCGCGCCGAAGGATGTCGCTGCCGACTGGGCAATGGAGC
GCCTGCCGGCCCAGTATCAGCCCGTCATACTTGAAGCTAGACAGGCTTATCTTGGACAAGAAGAAGATCG
CTTGGCCTCGCGCGCAGATCAGTTGGAAGAATTTGTCCACTACGTGAAAGGCGAGATCACCAAGGTAGTC
GGCAAATAAGACAATTGTCCTTTTCCGCTGCATAACCCTGCTTCGGGGTCATTATAGCGATTTTTTCGGT
ATATCCATCCTTTTTCGCACGATATACAGGATTTTGCCAAAGGGTTCGTGTAGACTTTCCTTGGTGTATC
CAACGGCGTCAGCCGGGCAGGATAGGTGAAGTAGGCCCACCCGCGAGCGGGTGTTCCTTCTTCACTGTCC
CTTATTCGCACCTGGCGGTGCTCAACGGGAATCCTGCTCTGCGAGGCTGGCCGTAGGCCGGCCGATAATC
TCATGACCAAAATCCCTTAACGTGAGTTTTCGTTCCACTGAGCGTCAGACCCCGTAGAAAAGATCAAAGG
ATCTTCTTGAGATCCTTTTTTTCTGCGCGTAATCTGCTGCTTGCAAACAAAAAAACCACCGCTACCAGCG
GTGGTTTGTTTGCCGGATCAAGAGCTACCAACTCTTTTTCCGAAGGTAACTGGCTTCAGCAGAGCGCAGA
TACCAAATACTGTTCTTCTAGTGTAGCCGTAGTTAGGCCACCACTTCAAGAACTCTGTAGCACCGCCTAC
ATACCTCGCTCTGCTAATCCTGTTACCAGTGGCTGCTGCCAGTGGCGATAAGTCGTGTCTTACCGGGTTG
GACTCAAGACGATAGTTACCGGATA
